>Addgene plasmid #176723 | pYCTK019 | addgene full sequence | sequence record 351592 | Addgene NGS Result
AACAACAGCAGCAGCAACAGCAAATTGAATCAAGTTCTTATAACAACACCACAACTACTACTTCTGGATC
ATACAAACTGTTTCTATTTTATTTGAATTCATTGATTTTGCTTATTGGCATTATAAGAAGTGGTTGTTAT
TTAAACTATAATTTGGGTCCATTAAATTCCTTATCCTTTGTTTTTACTGGTTGGTATGATGGTTCCTCAT
TCATATCTTCTGATGTTACTAATGGCTTCAAATGTATTTTGTATGCTTTGGTTGAAATTTCTTTGGGATT
CCAGGTATACGTCATGTTTAAGACTTCTAACTTAAAAATATGGGGTATTATGGCTTCACTTTTGAGTATC
GGGTTAGGACTCATTGTTGTTGCCTTTCAAATAAATTTAACAATATTGTCGCATATTAGATTTTCTAGAG
CTATTTCAACTAACAGGTCAGAGGAAGAAAGTAGTTCATCGCTATCATCAGATTCAGTTGGTTATGTTAT
CAACTCTATTTGGATGGATTTACCAACTATATTATTCTCCATTAGTATTAATATCATGACAATTTTGTTA
ATCGGTAAATTGATAATTGCTATCAGAACAAGAAGATACTTAGGTTTGAAACAATTTGATTCTTTTCATA
TCTTGCTAATTGGTTTTTCTCAAACCTTGATCATTCCTTCAATTATCTTGGTCGTACATTATTTTTACCT
GTCACAAAATAAAGATTCATTGCTTCAACAGATTTCTTTATTACTTATTATTTTAATGCTTCCATTGTCT
TCATTATGGGCTCAAACTGCTAATAACACTCATAATATAAATTCGTCCCCATCATTGAGTTTTATTTCAA
GACATCATTCATTTGATAGCAGTAGATCAGGTGGTTCTAATACTATTGTATCTAACGGTGGCTCAAATGG
TGGGGGCGGCGGTGGTAACTTTCCTGTTTCTGGTATTGATGCACAATTGCCTCCAGATATAGAAAAGATT
CTCCATGAAGATAACAATTATAAATTACTGAATAGTAATAATGAATCTGTGAATGACGGTGATATTATTA
TTAACGATGAAGGTATGATTACAAAGCAGATCACCATCAAAAGAGTTTGAGGATCCTGAGACCAGACCAA
TAAAAAACGCCCGGCGGCAACCGAGCGTTCTGAACAAATCCAGATGGAGTTCTGAGGTCATTACTGGATC
TATCAACAGGAGTCCAAGCGAGCTCGATATCAAATTACGCCCCGCCCTGCCACTCATCGCAGTACTGTTG
TAATTCATTAAGCATTCTGCCGACATGGAAGCCATCACAAACGGCATGATGAACCTGAATCGCCAGCGGC
ATCAGCACCTTGTCGCCTTGCGTATAATATTTGCCCATGGTGAAAACGGGGGCGAAGAAGTTGTCCATAT
TGGCCACGTTTAAATCAAAACTGGTGAAACTCACCCAGGGATTGGCTGAAACGAAAAACATATTCTCAAT
AAACCCTTTAGGGAAATAGGCCAGGTTTTCACCGTAACACGCCACATCTTGCGAATATATGTGTAGAAAC
TGCCGGAAATCGTCGTGGTATTCACTCCAGAGCGATGAAAACGTTTCAGTTTGCTCATGGAAAACGGTGT
AACAAGGGTGAACACTATCCCATATCACCAGCTCACCGTCTTTCATTGCCATACGAAATTCCGGATGAGC
ATTCATCAGGCGGGCAAGAATGTGAATAAAGGCCGGATAAAACTTGTGCTTATTTTTCTTTACGGTCTTT
AAAAAGGCCGTAATATCCAGCTGAACGGTCTGGTTATAGGTACATTGAGCAACTGACTGAAATGCCTCAA
AATGTTCTTTACGATGCCATTGGGATATATCAACGGTGGTATATCCAGTGATTTTTTTCTCCATTTTAGC
TTCCTTAGCTCCTGAAAATCTCGATAACTCAAAAAATACGCCCGGTAGTGATCTTATTTCATTATGGTGA
AAGTTGGAACCTCTTACGTGCCCGATCAATCATGACCAAAATCCCTTAACGTGAGTTTTCGTTCCACTGA
GCGTCAGACCCCGTAGAAAAGATCAAAGGATCTTCTTGAGATCCTTTTTTTCTGCGCGTAATCTGCTGCT
TGCAAACAAAAAAACCACCGCTACCAGCGGTGGTTTGTTTGCCGGATCAAGAGCTACCAACTCTTTTTCC
GAAGGTAACTGGCTTCAGCAGAGCGCAGATACCAAATACTGTTCTTCTAGTGTAGCCGTAGTTAGGCCAC
CACTTCAAGAACTCTGTAGCACCGCCTACATACCTCGCTCTGCTAATCCTGTTACCAGTGGCTGCTGCCA
GTGGCGATAAGTCGTGTCTTACCGGGTTGGACTCAAGACGATAGTTACCGGATAAGGCGCAGCGGTCGGG
CTGAACGGGGGGTTCGTGCACACAGCCCAGCTTGGAGCGAACGACCTACACCGAACTGAGATACCTACAG
CGTGAGCTATGAGAAAGCGCCACGCTTCCCGAAGGGAGAAAGGCGGACAGGTATCCGGTAAGCGGCAGGG
TCGGAACAGGAGAGCGCACGAGGGAGCTTCCAGGGGGAAACGCCTGGTATCTTTATAGTCCTGTCGGGTT
TCGCCACCTCTGACTTGAGCGTCGATTTTTGTGATGCTCGTCAGGGGGGCGGAGCCTATGGAAAAACGCC
AGCAACGCGGCCTTTTTACGGTTCCTGGCCTTTTGCTGGCCTTTTGCTCACATGTTCTTTCCTGCGTTAT
CCCCTGATTCTGTGGATAACCGTAGTCGGTCTCATATGAATATTAATTCTACTTTCATCCCTGATAAACC
AGGCGATATCATCATATCATATTCTATCCCAGGTTTGGATCAACCTATTCAAATTCCATTCCATAGTTTG
GACTCTTTCCAAACAGACCAAGCTAAAATTGCATTAGTTATGGGTATAACCATTGGAAGCTGTTCTATGA
CTCTGATTTTTTTAATATCCATAATGTACAAGACAAACAAATTGACAAATCTAAAATTGAAGTTAAAGTT
GAAATATATCTTACAATGGATCAATCAAAAAATCTTTACCAAGAAAAGGAATGATAATAAGCAAC
Features (pLannotate 1.2.2; 4 found; start..end, strand, type, name):
   1120..1154    -  terminator     lambda t0 terminator: minimal transcription terminator from phage lambda (Scholtissek and Grosse, 1987)
   1228..1884    -  CDS            cat: CAT_ECOLX - Experimental evidence at protein level: Swiss-Prot protein existence level 1. This enzyme is an effector of chloramphenicol resistance in bacteria. From Escherichia coli. This protein is used as a marker in many commonly used cloning vectors, such as pACYC184.
   1885..1982    -  promoter       cat promoter: promoter of the E. coli cat gene encoding chloramphenicol acetyltransferase
   2066..2654    +  rep_origin     ori: high-copy-number ColE1/pMB1/pBR322/pUC origin of replication
