[The description below was written by a language model from this plasmid's Addgene catalogue record and pLannotate feature annotations shown in this document.]
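Description:
pYCTK019 is a level-0 (L0) part plasmid from a Golden Gate toolkit for engineering cell-cell communication in Saccharomyces cerevisiae. It is built on the pYTK001 part-entry backbone and is a small construct of about 3.1 kb that is propagated in E. coli. The annotated backbone features are a chloramphenicol acetyltransferase (cat) gene with its own promoter, followed by a lambda t0 terminator, which provides chloramphenicol selection, and a ColE1/pMB1-type origin of replication. The feature annotation labels this origin as high-copy, whereas the catalogue entry lists the plasmid as low copy, and the record does not resolve this discrepancy. No yeast origin, yeast selection marker, promoter or terminator for yeast expression is annotated. This fits a storage plasmid that holds a single part rather than an expression vector.

The insert is ste2Ca, the Ste2 gene of Candida albicans, codon-optimized for expression in S. cerevisiae. Ste2 is the G-protein-coupled receptor for alpha-factor mating pheromone, and in the toolkit it serves as a "receiver" part that lets a yeast cell sense a pheromone signal produced by a sender cell. The automated feature table does not annotate the insert, which presumably lies in the unannotated region of the sequence. The gene was cloned through BsmBI sites that were destroyed during assembly, and the plasmid remains Golden Gate compatible. The part can therefore be combined with promoter, terminator and other parts in higher-level assemblies to build transcription units. Its stated use is the construction of multicellular yeast communication networks with variable signalling specificity.
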