Addgene plasmid #176723: pYCTK019
Purpose: The plasmid is part of a GG toolkit for cell-cell communication in S. cerevisiae. This plasmid is an L0 part plasmid and contains the Ste2 gene of Candida albicans (receiver part).
Depositing lab: Victor Sourjik. Publication: Construction of multicellular yeast networks using the communication toolkit with variable specificity and attenuation. Krink N, Loechner AC, Anders A, Kahnt J, Rensing S, Hochberg G, Sourjik V. bioRxiv 2021 10.1101/2021.09.27.462023.
Backbone
  Vector backbone: pYTK001
  Vector type: Synthetic Biology
Growth in bacteria
  Bacterial resistance: Chloramphenicol, 25 μg/mL
  Growth temperature: 37°C
  Growth strain: DH5alpha
  Copy number: Low Copy
Gene/Insert
  Gene/Insert name: ste2Ca
  Species: Candida albicans
  Mutation: Codon-optimized for expression in S. cerevisiae
  Cloning method: Restriction Enzyme; 5′ cloning site BsmBI (destroyed during cloning); 3′ cloning site BsmBI (destroyed during cloning)
  Sequencing primers: 5′ CCTGGCCTTTTGCTGGCC; 3′ CCAGTAATGACCTCAGAACTC
Terms and licenses: Academic/Nonprofit Terms; Industry Terms: Not Available to Industry
Depositor comments: The gene was codon-optimized for expression in S. cervisiae and cloned into the vector using Goden Gate. The plasmid is Golden Gate Cloning compatible. Please visit https://doi.org/10.1101/2021.09.27.462023 for bioRxiv preprint.
How to cite: pYCTK019 was a gift from Victor Sourjik (Addgene plasmid # 176723 ; http://n2t.net/addgene:176723 ; RRID:Addgene_176723)
