>Addgene plasmid #176723 | pYCTK019 | depositor partial sequence | sequence record 342495 | ste2Ca
ATGAATATTAATTCTACTTTCATCCCTGATAAACCAGGCGATATCATCATATCATATTCTATCCCAGGTT
TGGATCAACCTATTCAAATTCCATTCCATAGTTTGGACTCTTTCCAAACAGACCAAGCTAAAATTGCATT
AGTTATGGGTATAACCATTGGAAGCTGTTCTATGACTCTGATTTTTTTAATATCCATAATGTACAAGACA
AACAAATTGACAAATCTAAAATTGAAGTTAAAGTTGAAATATATCTTACAATGGATCAATCAAAAAATCT
TTACCAAGAAAAGGAATGATAATAAGCAACAACAACAGCAGCAGCAACAGCAAATTGAATCAAGTTCTTA
TAACAACACCACAACTACTACTTCTGGATCATACAAACTGTTTCTATTTTATTTGAATTCATTGATTTTG
CTTATTGGCATTATAAGAAGTGGTTGTTATTTAAACTATAATTTGGGTCCATTAAATTCCTTATCCTTTG
TTTTTACTGGTTGGTATGATGGTTCCTCATTCATATCTTCTGATGTTACTAATGGCTTCAAATGTATTTT
GTATGCTTTGGTTGAAATTTCTTTGGGATTCCAGGTATACGTCATGTTTAAGACTTCTAACTTAAAAATA
TGGGGTATTATGGCTTCACTTTTGAGTATCGGGTTAGGACTCATTGTTGTTGCCTTTCAAATAAATTTAA
CAATATTGTCGCATATTAGATTTTCTAGAGCTATTTCAACTAACAGGTCAGAGGAAGAAAGTAGTTCATC
GCTATCATCAGATTCAGTTGGTTATGTTATCAACTCTATTTGGATGGATTTACCAACTATATTATTCTCC
ATTAGTATTAATATCATGACAATTTTGTTAATCGGTAAATTGATAATTGCTATCAGAACAAGAAGATACT
TAGGTTTGAAACAATTTGATTCTTTTCATATCTTGCTAATTGGTTTTTCTCAAACCTTGATCATTCCTTC
AATTATCTTGGTCGTACATTATTTTTACCTGTCACAAAATAAAGATTCATTGCTTCAACAGATTTCTTTA
TTACTTATTATTTTAATGCTTCCATTGTCTTCATTATGGGCTCAAACTGCTAATAACACTCATAATATAA
ATTCGTCCCCATCATTGAGTTTTATTTCAAGACATCATTCATTTGATAGCAGTAGATCAGGTGGTTCTAA
TACTATTGTATCTAACGGTGGCTCAAATGGTGGGGGCGGCGGTGGTAACTTTCCTGTTTCTGGTATTGAT
GCACAATTGCCTCCAGATATAGAAAAGATTCTCCATGAAGATAACAATTATAAATTACTGAATAGTAATA
ATGAATCTGTGAATGACGGTGATATTATTATTAACGATGAAGGTATGATTACAAAGCAGATCACCATCAA
AAGAGTTTGA
